Addgene plasmid #174429: Drp1-EGFP-StrepII
Purpose: Expresses human Drp1 Isoform 3 with EGFP at C-terminus in bacteria
Depositing lab: Thomas Pucadyil. Depositing organization: Indian Institute of Science Education and Research (IISER), Pune. Publication: Dynamin-related protein 1 has membrane constricting and severing abilities sufficient for mitochondrial and peroxisomal fission. Kamerkar SC, Kraus F, Sharpe AJ, Pucadyil TJ, Ryan MT. Nat Commun. 2018 Dec 7;9(1):5239. doi: 10.1038/s41467-018-07543-w. PubMed 30531964.
Backbone
  Vector backbone: pET15b
  Backbone manufacturer: Novagen
  Vector type: Bacterial Expression
Growth in bacteria
  Bacterial resistance: Ampicillin, 100 μg/mL
  Growth temperature: 37°C
  Growth strain: DH5alpha
  Copy number: Unknown
Gene/Insert
  Gene/Insert name: Drp1
  Species: H. sapiens (human)
  Mutation: None
  GenBank ID: NM_005690.5
  Promoter: T7
  Tag / fusion protein: EGFP-StrepII (C terminal on insert)
  Entrez Gene: DNM1L (a.k.a. DLP1, DRP1, DVLP, DYMPLE, EMPF, EMPF1, HDYNIV, OPA5)
  Cloning method: Ligation Independent Cloning
  Sequencing primers: 5′ T7 forward; 3′ T7 reverse
Terms and licenses: Academic/Nonprofit Terms; Industry Terms: Not Available to Industry
How to cite: Drp1-EGFP-StrepII was a gift from Thomas Pucadyil (Addgene plasmid # 174429 ; http://n2t.net/addgene:174429 ; RRID:Addgene_174429)
