[The description below was written by a language model from this plasmid's Addgene catalogue record and pLannotate feature annotations shown in this document.]
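Description:
Drp1-EGFP-StrepII is a bacterial expression plasmid built on the Novagen pET15b backbone for producing human dynamin-related protein 1 (Drp1, gene DNM1L), isoform 3, as a fluorescent, affinity-tagged fusion in E. coli. The 8.5 kb plasmid replicates from a pBR322-type ColE1 origin accompanied by the bom region and the rop gene, which restrains copy number, and it is selected with ampicillin through the β-lactamase (AmpR) cassette. Several tetracycline-resistance gene fragments and the tet promoter appear in the annotation; these are non-functional remnants of the pBR322 ancestry of the pET backbone.

The expression cassette follows the standard pET design. A T7 promoter immediately followed by a lac operator drives transcription, and a plasmid-borne lacI gene with its own promoter supplies the repressor. Expression therefore depends on a host providing T7 RNA polymerase and is induced with IPTG. A T7 gene 10 ribosome binding site precedes the unmutated Drp1 coding sequence, which is joined in frame at its C-terminus to EGFP and then, according to the catalogue entry, a StrepII tag, with the T7 terminator closing the unit. The automated annotation matches the fluorescent protein to a fragment of monomeric mEGFP, does not call the StrepII tag as a separate feature, and labels a short segment before the terminator as a T7 gene 10B-derived fragment, which is probably backbone sequence.

The StrepII tag allows affinity purification on Strep-Tactin-type resin, while EGFP permits direct visualisation of the purified protein. This fits the associated study of Drp1's membrane constricting and severing activity in mitochondrial and peroxisomal fission.
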