Features (pLannotate 1.2.2; 20 found; start..end, strand, type, name):
    445..466     -  protein_bind   CAP binding site: CAP binding activates transcription in the presence of cAMP. E. coli catabolite activator protein
    479..1561    -  CDS            lacI: lac repressor; lacI; The lac repressor binds to the lac operator to inhibit transcription in E. coli. This inhibition can be relieved by adding lactose or isopropyl-β-D-thiogalactopyranoside (IPTG).
   1562..1639    -  promoter       lacI promoter: lacI
   1647..1926    -  CDS            TcR (fragment): tetracycline efflux protein; tet; confers resistance to tetracycline
   1948..1966    +  promoter       T7 promoter: promoter for bacteriophage T7 RNA polymerase
   1967..1991    +  protein_bind   lac operator: The lac repressor binds to the lac operator to inhibit transcription in E. coli. This inhibition can be relieved by adding lactose or isopropyl-β-D-thiogalactopyranoside (IPTG). lac repressor encoded by lacI
   2006..2028    +  RBS            RBS: efficient ribosome binding site from bacteriophage T7 gene 10 (Olins and Rangwala, 1989)
   2053..4149    +  CDS            DNM1L (fragment): DNM1L_HUMAN - Also known as DLP1, DRP1. Experimental evidence at protein level: Swiss-Prot protein existence level 1. [Isoform 4]: Inhibits peroxisomal division when overexpressed. From Homo sapiens (Human).
   4161..4876    +  CDS            mEGFP (fragment): enhanced GFP with monomerizing A206K mutation (Zacharias et al., 2002) mammalian codon-optimized
   4909..4958    +  CDS            SET1 (fragment): solubility-enhancement tag derived from T7 phage gene 10B
   4966..5013    +  terminator     T7 terminator: transcription terminator for bacteriophage T7 RNA polymerase
   5036..5140    -  CDS            TcR (fragment): tetracycline efflux protein; tet; confers resistance to tetracycline
   5188..5216    -  promoter       tet promoter: E. coli promoter for tetracycline efflux protein gene
   5329..5433    +  promoter       AmpR promoter: bla
   5434..6294    +  CDS            AmpR: β-lactamase; bla; confers resistance to ampicillin, carbenicillin, and related antibiotics
   6465..7053    +  rep_origin     ori: high-copy-number ColE1/pMB1/pBR322/pUC origin of replication
   7239..7378    -  misc_feature   bom: basis of mobility region from pBR322
   7480..7671    -  CDS            rop: Rop protein, which maintains plasmids at low copy number; rop
   7688..8068    +  CDS            YPB1_ECOLX: Protein predicted: Swiss-Prot protein existence level 4. From Escherichia coli.
   8310..430     -  CDS            TcR (fragment) (across the origin): tetracycline efflux protein; tet; confers resistance to tetracycline
>Addgene plasmid #174429 | Drp1-EGFP-StrepII | addgene full sequence | sequence record 345882 | Addgene NGS Result
ATGGTCGTCATCTACCTGCCTGGACAGCATGGCCTGCAACGCGGGCATCCCGATGCCGCCGGAAGCGAGA
AGAATCATAATGGGGAAGGCCATCCAGCCTCGCGTCGCGAACGCCAGCAAGACGTAGCCCAGCGCGTCGG
CCGCCATGCCGGCGATAATGGCCTGCTTCTCGCCGAAACGTTTGGTGGCGGGACCAGTGACGAAGGCTTG
AGCGAGGGCGTGCAAGATTCCGAATACCGCAAGCGACAGGCCGATCATCGTCGCGCTCCAGCGAAAGCGG
TCCTCGCCGAAAATGACCCAGAGCGCTGCCGGCACCTGTCCTACGAGTTGCATGATAAAGAAGACAGTCA
TAAGTGCGGCGACGATAGTCATGCCCCGCGCCCACCGGAAGGAGCTGACTGGGTTGAAGGCTCTCAAGGG
CATCGGTCGAGATCCCGGTGCCTAATGAGTGAGCTAACTTACATTAATTGCGTTGCGCTCACTGCCCGCT
TTCCAGTCGGGAAACCTGTCGTGCCAGCTGCATTAATGAATCGGCCAACGCGCGGGGAGAGGCGGTTTGC
GTATTGGGCGCCAGGGTGGTTTTTCTTTTCACCAGTGAGACGGGCAACAGCTGATTGCCCTTCACCGCCT
GGCCCTGAGAGAGTTGCAGCAAGCGGTCCACGCTGGTTTGCCCCAGCAGGCGAAAATCCTGTTTGATGGT
GGTTAACGGCGGGATATAACATGAGCTGTCTTCGGTATCGTCGTATCCCACTACCGAGATATCCGCACCA
ACGCGCAGCCCGGACTCGGTAATGGCGCGCATTGCGCCCAGCGCCATCTGATCGTTGGCAACCAGCATCG
CAGTGGGAACGATGCCCTCATTCAGCATTTGCATGGTTTGTTGAAAACCGGACATGGCACTCCAGTCGCC
TTCCCGTTCCGCTATCGGCTGAATTTGATTGCGAGTGAGATATTTATGCCAGCCAGCCAGACGCAGACGC
GCCGAGACAGAACTTAATGGGCCCGCTAACAGCGCGATTTGCTGGTGACCCAATGCGACCAGATGCTCCA
CGCCCAGTCGCGTACCGTCTTCATGGGAGAAAATAATACTGTTGATGGGTGTCTGGTCAGAGACATCAAG
AAATAACGCCGGAACATTAGTGCAGGCAGCTTCCACAGCAATGGCATCCTGGTCATCCAGCGGATAGTTA
ATGATCAGCCCACTGACGCGTTGCGCGAGAAGATTGTGCACCGCCGCTTTACAGGCTTCGACGCCGCTTC
GTTCTACCATCGACACCACCACGCTGGCACCCAGTTGATCGGCGCGAGATTTAATCGCCGCGACAATTTG
CGACGGCGCGTGCAGGGCCAGACTGGAGGTGGCAACGCCAATCAGCAACGACTGTTTGCCCGCCAGTTGT
TGTGCCACGCGGTTGGGAATGTAATTCAGCTCCGCCATCGCCGCTTCCACTTTTTCCCGCGTTTTCGCAG
AAACGTGGCTGGCCTGGTTCACCACGCGGGAAACGGTCTGATAAGAGACACCGGCATACTCTGCGACATC
GTATAACGTTACTGGTTTCACATTCACCACCCTGAATTGACTCTCTTCCGGGCGCTATCATGCCATACCG
CGAAAGGTTTTGCGCCATTCGATGGTGTCCGGGATCTCGACGCTCTCCCTTATGCGACTCCTGCATTAGG
AAGCAGCCCAGTAGTAGGTTGAGGCCGTTGAGCACCGCCGCCGCAAGGAATGGTGCATGCAAGGAGATGG
CGCCCAACAGTCCCCCGGCCACGGGGCCTGCCACCATACCCACGCCGAAACAAGCGCTCATGAGCCCGAA
GTGGCGAGCCCGATCTTCCCCATCGGTGATGTCGGCGATATAGGCGCCAGCAACCGCACCTGTGGCGCCG
GTGATGCCGGCCACGATGCGTCCGGCGTAGAGGATCGAGATCTCGATCCCGCGAAATTAATACGACTCAC
TATAGGGGAATTGTGAGCGGATAACAATTCCCCTCTAGAAATAATTTTGTTTAACTTTAAGAAGGAGATA
TACCATGGGCAGCAGCGGCTCGATGGAGGCGCTAATTCCTGTCATAAACAAGCTCCAGGACGTCTTCAAC
ACGGTGGGCGCCGACATCATCCAGCTGCCTCAAATCGTCGTAGTGGGAACGCAGAGCAGCGGAAAGAGCT
CAGTGCTAGAAAGCCTGGTGGGGAGGGACCTGCTTCCCAGAGGTACTGGAATTGTCACCCGGAGACCTCT
CATTCTGCAACTGGTCCATGTTTCACAAGAAGATAAACGGAAAACAACAGGAGAAGAAAATGGGGTGGAA
GCAGAAGAATGGGGTAAATTTCTTCACACCAAAAATAAGCTTTACACGGATTTTGATGAAATTCGACAAG
AAATTGAAAATGAAACAGAAAGAATTTCAGGAAATAATAAGGGAGTAAGCCCTGAACCAATTCATCTTAA
GATTTTTTCACCCAACGTTGTCAATTTGACACTTGTGGATTTGCCAGGAATGACCAAGGTGCCTGTAGGT
GATCAACCTAAGGATATTGAGCTTCAAATCAGAGAGCTCATTCTTCGGTTCATCAGTAATCCTAATTCCA
TTATCCTCGCTGTCACTGCTGCTAATACAGATATGGCAACATCAGAGGCACTTAAAATTTCAAGAGAGGT
AGATCCAGATGGTCGCAGAACCCTAGCTGTAATCACTAAACTTGATCTCATGGATGCGGGTACTGATGCC
ATGGATGTATTGATGGGAAGGGTTATTCCAGTCAAACTTGGAATAATTGGAGTAGTTAACAGGAGCCAGC
TAGATATTAACAACAAGAAGAGTGTAACTGATTCAATCCGTGATGAGTATGCTTTTCTTCAAAAGAAATA
TCCATCTCTGGCCAATAGAAATGGAACAAAGTATCTTGCTAGGACTCTAAACAGGTTACTGATGCATCAC
ATCAGAGATTGTTTACCAGAGTTGAAAACAAGAATAAATGTTCTAGCTGCTCAGTATCAGTCTCTTCTAA
ATAGCTACGGTGAACCCGTGGATGATAAAAGTGCTACTTTACTCCAACTTATTACCAAATTTGCCACAGA
ATATTGTAACACTATTGAAGGAACTGCAAAATATATTGAAACTTCGGAGCTATGCGGTGGTGCTAGAATT
TGTTATATTTTCCATGAGACTTTTGGGCGAACCTTAGAATCTGTTGATCCACTTGGTGGCCTTAACACTA
TTGACATTTTGACTGCCATTAGAAATGCTACTGGTCCTCGTCCTGCTTTATTTGTGCCTGAGGTTTCATT
TGAGTTACTGGTGAAGCGGCAAATCAAACGTCTAGAAGAGCCCAGCCTCCGCTGTGTGGAACTGGTTCAT
GAGGAAATGCAAAGGATCATTCAGCACTGTAGCAATTACAGTACACAGGAATTGTTACGATTTCCTAAAC
TTCATGATGCCATAGTTGAAGTGGTGACTTGTCTTCTTCGTAAAAGGTTGCCTGTTACAAATGAAATGGT
CCATAACTTAGTGGCAATTGAACTGGCTTATATCAACACAAAACATCCAGACTTTGCTGATGCTTGTGGG
CTAATGAACAATAATATAGAGGAACAAAGGAGAAACAGGCTAGCCAGAGAATTACCTTCAGCTGTATCAC
GAGACAAGGTTGCATCTGGAGGTGGTGGGGTTGGAGATGGTGTTCAAGAACCAACCACAGGCAACTGGAG
AGGAATGCTGAAAACTTCAAAAGCTGAAGAGTTATTAGCAGAAGAAAAATCAAAACCCATTCCAATTATG
CCAGCCAGTCCACAAAAAGGTCATGCCGTGAACCTGCTAGATGTGCCAGTTCCTGTTGCACGAAAACTAT
CTGCTCGGGAACAGCGAGATTGTGAGGTTATTGAACGACTCATTAAATCATATTTTCTCATTGTCAGAAA
GAATATTCAAGACAGTGTGCCAAAGGCAGTAATGCATTTTTTGGTTAATCATGTGAAAGACACTCTTCAG
AGTGAGCTAGTAGGCCAGCTGTATAAATCATCCTTATTGGATGATCTTCTGACAGAATCTGAGGACATGG
CACAGCGCAGGAAAGAAGCAGCTGATATGCTAAAGGCATTACAAGGAGCCAGTCAAATTATTGCTGAAAT
CCGGGAGACTCATCTTTGGCTCGAGGATCCGGTGAGCAAGGGCGAGGAGCTGTTCACCGGGGTGGTGCCC
ATCCTGGTCGAGCTGGACGGCGACGTAAACGGCCACAAGTTCAGCGTGTCCGGCGAGGGCGAGGGCGATG
CCACCTACGGCAAGCTGACCCTGAAGTTCATCTGCACCACCGGCAAGCTGCCCGTGCCCTGGCCCACCCT
CGTGACCACCCTGACCTACGGCGTGCAGTGCTTCAGCCGCTACCCCGACCACATGAAGCAGCACGACTTC
TTCAAGTCCGCCATGCCCGAAGGCTACGTCCAGGAGCGCACCATCTTCTTCAAGGACGACGGCAACTACA
AGACCCGCGCCGAGGTGAAGTTCGAGGGCGACACCCTGGTGAACCGCATCGAGCTGAAGGGCATCGACTT
CAAGGAGGACGGCAACATCCTGGGGCACAAGCTGGAGTACAACTACAACAGCCACAACGTCTATATCATG
GCCGACAAGCAGAAGAACGGCATCAAGGTGAACTTCAAGATCCGCCACAACATCGAGGACGGCAGCGTGC
AGCTCGCCGACCACTACCAGCAGAACACCCCCATCGGCGACGGCCCCGTGCTGCTGCCCGACAACCACTA
CCTGAGCACCCAGTCCAAGTTGAGCAAAGACCCCAACGAGAAGCGCGATCACATGGTCCTGCTGGAGTTC
GTGACCGCCGCCGGGATCACTCTCGGCATGGACGAGCTGTACAAGTGGTCTCATCCTCAGTTCGAAAAAT
AAGATCCGGCTGCTAACAAAGCCCGAAAGGAAGCTGAGTTGGCTGCTGCCACCGCTGAGCAATAACTAGC
ATAACCCCTTGGGGCCTCTAAACGGGTCTTGAGGGGTTTTTTGCTGAAAGGAGGAACTATATCCGGATAT
CCCGCAAGAGGCCCGGCAGTACCGGCATAACCAAGCCTATGCCTACAGCATCCAGGGTGACGGTGCCGAG
GATGACGATGAGCGCATTGTTAGATTTCATACACGGTGCCTGACTGCGTTAGCAATTTAACTGTGATAAA
CTACCGCATTAAAGCTTATCGATGATAAGCTGTCAAACATGAGAATTCTTGAAGACGAAAGGGCCTCGTG
ATACGCCTATTTTTATAGGTTAATGTCATGATAATAATGGTTTCTTAGACGTCAGGTGGCACTTTTCGGG
GAAATGTGCGCGGAACCCCTATTTGTTTATTTTTCTAAATACATTCAAATATGTATCCGCTCATGAGACA
ATAACCCTGATAAATGCTTCAATAATATTGAAAAAGGAAGAGTATGAGTATTCAACATTTCCGTGTCGCC
CTTATTCCCTTTTTTGCGGCATTTTGCCTTCCTGTTTTTGCTCACCCAGAAACGCTGGTGAAAGTAAAAG
ATGCTGAAGATCAGTTGGGTGCACGAGTGGGTTACATCGAACTGGATCTCAACAGCGGTAAGATCCTTGA
GAGTTTTCGCCCCGAAGAACGTTTTCCAATGATGAGCACTTTTAAAGTTCTGCTATGTGGCGCGGTATTA
TCCCGTGTTGACGCCGGGCAAGAGCAACTCGGTCGCCGCATACACTATTCTCAGAATGACTTGGTTGAGT
ACTCACCAGTCACAGAAAAGCATCTTACGGATGGCATGACAGTAAGAGAATTATGCAGTGCTGCCATAAC
CATGAGTGATAACACTGCGGCCAACTTACTTCTGACAACGATCGGAGGACCGAAGGAGCTAACCGCTTTT
TTGCACAACATGGGGGATCATGTAACTCGCCTTGATCGTTGGGAACCGGAGCTGAATGAAGCCATACCAA
ACGACGAGCGTGACACCACGATGCCTGCAGCAATGGCAACAACGTTGCGCAAACTATTAACTGGCGAACT
ACTTACTCTAGCTTCCCGGCAACAATTAATAGACTGGATGGAGGCGGATAAAGTTGCAGGACCACTTCTG
CGCTCGGCCCTTCCGGCTGGCTGGTTTATTGCTGATAAATCTGGAGCCGGTGAGCGTGGGTCTCGCGGTA
TCATTGCAGCACTGGGGCCAGATGGTAAGCCCTCCCGTATCGTAGTTATCTACACGACGGGGAGTCAGGC
AACTATGGATGAACGAAATAGACAGATCGCTGAGATAGGTGCCTCACTGATTAAGCATTGGTAACTGTCA
GACCAAGTTTACTCATATATACTTTAGATTGATTTAAAACTTCATTTTTAATTTAAAAGGATCTAGGTGA
AGATCCTTTTTGATAATCTCATGACCAAAATCCCTTAACGTGAGTTTTCGTTCCACTGAGCGTCAGACCC
CGTAGAAAAGATCAAAGGATCTTCTTGAGATCCTTTTTTTCTGCGCGTAATCTGCTGCTTGCAAACAAAA
AAACCACCGCTACCAGCGGTGGTTTGTTTGCCGGATCAAGAGCTACCAACTCTTTTTCCGAAGGTAACTG
GCTTCAGCAGAGCGCAGATACCAAATACTGTCCTTCTAGTGTAGCCGTAGTTAGGCCACCACTTCAAGAA
CTCTGTAGCACCGCCTACATACCTCGCTCTGCTAATCCTGTTACCAGTGGCTGCTGCCAGTGGCGATAAG
TCGTGTCTTACCGGGTTGGACTCAAGACGATAGTTACCGGATAAGGCGCAGCGGTCGGGCTGAACGGGGG
GTTCGTGCACACAGCCCAGCTTGGAGCGAACGACCTACACCGAACTGAGATACCTACAGCGTGAGCTATG
AGAAAGCGCCACGCTTCCCGAAGGGAGAAAGGCGGACAGGTATCCGGTAAGCGGCAGGGTCGGAACAGGA
GAGCGCACGAGGGAGCTTCCAGGGGGAAACGCCTGGTATCTTTATAGTCCTGTCGGGTTTCGCCACCTCT
GACTTGAGCGTCGATTTTTGTGATGCTCGTCAGGGGGGCGGAGCCTATGGAAAAACGCCAGCAACGCGGC
CTTTTTACGGTTCCTGGCCTTTTGCTGGCCTTTTGCTCACATGTTCTTTCCTGCGTTATCCCCTGATTCT
GTGGATAACCGTATTACCGCCTTTGAGTGAGCTGATACCGCTCGCCGCAGCCGAACGACCGAGCGCAGCG
AGTCAGTGAGCGAGGAAGCGGAAGAGCGCCTGATGCGGTATTTTCTCCTTACGCATCTGTGCGGTATTTC
ACACCGCAATGGTGCACTCTCAGTACAATCTGCTCTGATGCCGCATAGTTAAGCCAGTATACACTCCGCT
ATCGCTACGTGACTGGGTCATGGCTGCGCCCCGACACCCGCCAACACCCGCTGACGCGCCCTGACGGGCT
TGTCTGCTCCCGGCATCCGCTTACAGACAAGCTGTGACCGTCTCCGGGAGCTGCATGTGTCAGAGGTTTT
CACCGTCATCACCGAAACGCGCGAGGCAGCTGCGGTAAAGCTCATCAGCGTGGTCGTGAAGCGATTCACA
GATGTCTGCCTGTTCATCCGCGTCCAGCTCGTTGAGTTTCTCCAGAAGCGTTAATGTCTGGCTTCTGATA
AAGCGGGCCATGTTAAGGGCGGTTTTTTCCTGTTTGGTCACTGATGCCTCCGTGTAAGGGGGATTTCTGT
TCATGGGGGTAATGATACCGATGAAACGAGAGAGGATGCTCACGATACGGGTTACTGATGATGAACATGC
CCGGTTACTGGAACGTTGTGAGGGTAAACAACTGGCGGTATGGATGCGGCGGGACCAGAGAAAAATCACT
CAGGGTCAATGCCAGCGCTTCGTTAATACAGATGTAGGTGTTCCACAGGGTAGCCAGCAGCATCCTGCGA
TGCAGATCCGGAACATAATGGTGCAGGGCGCTGACTTCCGCGTTTCCAGACTTTACGAAACACGGAAACC
GAAGACCATTCATGTTGTTGCTCAGGTCGCAGACGTTTTGCAGCAGCAGTCGCTTCACGTTCGCTCGCGT
ATCGGTGATTCATTCTGCTAACCAGTAAGGCAACCCCGCCAGCCTAGCCGGGTCCTCAACGACAGGAGCA
CGATCATGCGCACCCGTGGCCAGGACCCAACGCTGCCCGAGATGCGCCGCGTGCGGCTGCTGGAGATGGC
GGACGCGATGGATATGTTCTGCCAAGGGTTGGTTTGCGCATTCACAGTTCTCCGCAAGAATTGATTGGCT
CCAATTCTTGGAGTGGTGAATCCGTTAGCGAGGTGCCGCCGGCTTCCATTCAGGTCGAGGTGGCCCGGCT
CCATGCACCGCGACGCAACGCGGGGAGGCAGACAAGGTATAGGGCGGCGCCTACAATCCATGCCAACCCG
TTCCATGTGCTCGCCGAGGCGGCATAAATCGCCGTGACGATCAGCGGTCCAATGATCGAAGTTAGGCTGG
TAAGAGCCGCGAGCGATCCTTGAAGCTGTCCCTG
