>Addgene plasmid #174429 | Drp1-EGFP-StrepII | depositor partial sequence | sequence record 338397 | ORF sequenced using T7 forward and T7 reverse
ATAATTTTGTTTAACTTTAAGAAGGAGATATACCATGGGCAGCAGCGGCTCGATGGAGGCGCTAATTCCT
GTCATAAACAAGCTCCAGGACGTCTTCAACACGGTGGGCGCCGACATCATCCAGCTGCCTCAAATCGTCG
TAGTGGGAACGCAGAGCAGCGGAAAGAGCTCAGTGCTAGAAAGCCTGGTGGGGAGGGACCTGCTTCCCAG
AGGTACTGGAATTGTCACCCGGAGACCTCTCATTCTGCAACTGGTCCATGTTTCACAAGAAGATAAACGG
AAAACAACAGGAGAAGAAAATGGGGTGGAAGCAGAAGAATGGGGTAAATTTCTTCACACCAAAAATAAGC
TTTACACGGATTTTGATGAAATTCGACAAGAAATTGAAAATGAAACAGAAAGAATTTCAGGAAATAATAA
GGGAGTAAGCCCTGAACCAATTCATCTTAAGATTTTTTCACCCAACGTTGTCAATTTGACACTTGTGGAT
TTGCCAGGAATGACCAAGGTGCCTGTAGGTGATCAACCTAAGGATATTGAGCTTCAAATCAGAGAGCTCA
TTCTTCGGTTCATCAGTAATCCTAATTCCATTATCCTCGCTGTCACTGCTGCTAATACAGATATGGCAAC
ATCAGAGGCACTTAAAATTTCAAGAGAGGTAGATCCAGATGGTCGCAGAACCCTAGCTGTAATCACTAAA
CTTGATCTCATGGATGCGGGTACTGATGCCATGGATGTATTGATGGGAAGGGTTATTCCAGTCAAACTTG
GAATAATTGGAGTAGTTAACAGGAGCCAGCTAGATATTAACAACAAGAAGAGTGTAACTGATTCAATCCG
TGATGAGTATGCTTTTCTTCAAAAGAAATATCCATCTCTGGCCAATAGAAATGGAACAAAGTATCTTGCT
AGGACTCTAAACAGGTTACTGATGCATCACATCAGAGATTGTTTACCAGAGTTGAAAACAAGAATAAATG
TTCTAGCTGCTCAGTATCAGTCTCTTCTAAATAGCTACGGTGAACCCGTGGATGATAAAAGTGCTACTTT
ACTCCAACTTATTACCAAATTTGCCACAGAATATTGTAACACTATTGAAGGAACTGCAAAATATATTGAA
ACTTCGGAGCTATGCGGTGGTGCTAGAATTTGTTATATTTTCCATGAGACTTTTGGGCGAACCTTAGAAT
CTGTTGATCCACTTGGTGGCCTTAACACTATTGACATTTTGACTGCCATTAGAAATGCTACTGGTCCTCG
TCCTGCTTTATTTGTGCCTGAGGTTTCATTTGAGTTACTGGTGAAGCGGCAAATCAAACGTCTAGAAGAG
CCCAGCCTCCGCTGTGTGGAACTGGTTCATGAGGAAATGCAAAGGATCATTCAGCACTGTAGCAATTACA
GTACACAGGAATTGTTACGATTTCCTAAACTTCATGATGCCATAGTTGAAGTGGTGACTTGTCTTCTTCG
TAAAAGGTTGCCTGTTACAAATGAAATGGTCCATAACTTAGTGGCAATTGAACTGGCTTATATCAACACA
AAACATCCAGACTTTGCTGATGCTTGTGGGCTAATGAACAATAATATAGAGGAACAAAGGAGAAACAGGC
TAGCCAGAGAATTACCTTCAGCTGTATCACGAGACAAGGTTGCATCTGGAGGTGGTGGGGTTGGAGATGG
TGTTCAAGAACCAACCACAGGCAACTGGAGAGGAATGCTGAAAACTTCAAAAGCTGAAGAGTTATTAGCA
GAAGAAAAATCAAAACCCATTCCAATTATGCCAGCCAGTCCACAAAAAGGTCATGCCGTGAACCTGCTAG
ATGTGCCAGTTCCTGTTGCACGAAAACTATCTGCTCGGGAACAGCGAGATTGTGAGGTTATTGAACGACT
CATTAAATCATATTTTCTCATTGTCAGAAAGAATATTCAAGACAGTGTGCCAAAGGCAGTAATGCATTTT
TTGGTTAATCATGTGAAAGACACTCTTCAGAGTGAGCTAGTAGGCCAGCTGTATAAATCATCCTTATTGG
ATGATCTTCTGACAGAATCTGAGGACATGGCACAGCGCAGGAAAGAAGCAGCTGATATGCTAAAGGCATT
ACAAGGAGCCAGTCAAATTATTGCTGAAATCCGGGAGACTCATCTTTGGCTCGAGGATCCGGTGAGCAAG
GGCGAGGAGCTGTTCACCGGGGTGGTGCCCATCCTGGTCGAGCTGGACGGCGACGTAAACGGCCACAAGT
TCAGCGTGTCCGGCGAGGGCGAGGGCGATGCCACCTACGGCAAGCTGACCCTGAAGTTCATCTGCACCAC
CGGCAAGCTGCCCGTGCCCTGGCCCACCCTCGTGACCACCCTGACCTACGGCGTGCAGTGCTTCAGCCGC
TACCCCGACCACATGAAGCAGCACGACTTCTTCAAGTCCGCCATGCCCGAAGGCTACGTCCAGGAGCGCA
CCATCTTCTTCAAGGACGACGGCAACTACAAGACCCGCGCCGAGGTGAAGTTCGAGGGCGACACCCTGGT
GAACCGCATCGAGCTGAAGGGCATCGACTTCAAGGAGGACGGCAACATCCTGGGGCACAAGCTGGAGTAC
AACTACAACAGCCACAACGTCTATATCATGGCCGACAAGCAGAAGAACGGCATCAAGGTGAACTTCAAGA
TCCGCCACAACATCGAGGACGGCAGCGTGCAGCTCGCCGACCACTACCAGCAGAACACCCCCATCGGCGA
CGGCCCCGTGCTGCTGCCCGACAACCACTACCTGAGCACCCAGTCCAAGTTGAGCAAAGACCCCAACGAG
AAGCGCGATCACATGGTCCTGCTGGAGTTCGTGACCGCCGCCGGGATCACTCTCGGCATGGACGAGCTGT
ACAAGTGGTCTCATCCTCAGTTCGAAAAATAAGATCCGGCTGCTAACAAAGC
